Addgene plasmid #63942: pST50Trc1-STRNDHFR
Purpose: (Empty Backbone) Position 1 transfer plasmid for pST44 polycistronic plasmid suite; N-term cleavable single tag; contains DHFR gene in BamHI-NgoMIV cassette as positive control
Depositing lab: Song Tan. Depositing organization: Pennsylvania State University. Publication: The pST44 polycistronic expression system for producing protein complexes in Escherichia coli. Tan S, Kern RC, Selleck W. Protein Expr Purif. 2005 Apr;40(2):385-95. 10.1016/j.pep.2004.12.002 PubMed 15766881.
Backbone
  Vector backbone: pST50Trc
  Vector type: Bacterial Expression
  Tag / fusion protein: Strep II (STR); TEV cleavable (N terminal on backbone)
Growth in bacteria
  Bacterial resistance: Ampicillin, 100 μg/mL
  Growth temperature: 37°C
  Growth strain: DH5alpha
  Copy number: Unknown
Gene/Insert
  Gene/Insert name: None
  Tag / fusion protein: Strep II (STR); TEV cleavable (N terminal on backbone)
Terms and licenses: Academic/Nonprofit Terms; Industry Terms: Not Available to Industry
Depositor comments: Replace DHFR with GOI using BamHI/NgoMIV; Clone out cassette using XbaI/BamHI
How to cite: pST50Trc1-STRNDHFR was a gift from Song Tan (Addgene plasmid # 63942 ; http://n2t.net/addgene:63942 ; RRID:Addgene_63942)
