[The description below was written by a language model from this plasmid's Addgene catalogue record and pLannotate feature annotations shown in this document.]
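Description:
pST50Trc1-STRNDHFR is a small (about 3.4 kb) bacterial expression plasmid built on the pST50Trc backbone. It serves as the position 1 transfer vector of the pST44 polycistronic suite, a system for co-expressing the subunits of protein complexes in Escherichia coli. It is catalogued as an empty backbone and is selected with ampicillin through a TEM-type beta-lactamase (bla) gene driven by its own promoter and followed by an fd terminator. Replication relies on a ColE1/pMB1-type origin. The feature table also annotates the pBR322 bom region, rop and a fragment of mbeC, which points to a pBR322-like replicon in which Rop would moderate copy number, although the record lists copy number as unknown.

The expression cassette consists of a T7 promoter, the phage T7 gene 10 ribosome binding site, an N-terminal Strep-tag II followed by a TEV protease cleavage site, the coding region, and a T7 terminator. Expression therefore depends on a host that supplies T7 RNA polymerase. The tag allows capture on Strep-Tactin, and TEV digestion then removes it. The coding position is currently occupied by E. coli dihydrofolate reductase (folA), which sits in a BamHI-NgoMIV cassette and acts as a positive control for expression. Short matches annotated as a reverse-strand 9xHis fragment and a SET1 fragment near the terminator are probably incidental hits to linker or T7-derived sequence, since the record describes a single tag.

In use, DHFR is replaced by a gene of interest using BamHI and NgoMIV. The resulting translation cassette is then excised, with XbaI and BamHI according to the depositor, and moved into the first position of a pST44 polycistronic plasmid alongside cassettes for the other subunits.
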