Features (pLannotate 1.2.2; 15 found; start..end, strand, type, name):
     27..45      +  promoter       T7 promoter: promoter for bacteriophage T7 RNA polymerase
    113..135     +  RBS            RBS: efficient ribosome binding site from bacteriophage T7 gene 10 (Olins and Rangwala, 1989)
    152..171     +  CDS            Strep-Tag II (fragment): peptide that binds Strep-Tactin®, an engineered form of streptavidin
    181..197     -  CDS            9xHis (fragment): 9xHis affinity tag
    197..215     +  CDS            TEV site (fragment): tobacco etch virus (TEV) protease recognition and cleavage site
    221..694     +  CDS            folA: DYR_ECOLI - Also known as tmrA. Experimental evidence at protein level: Swiss-Prot protein existence level 1. Key enzyme in folate metabolism. Catalyzes an essential reaction for de novo glycine and purine synthesis, and for DNA precursor synthesis. From Escherichia coli (strain K12).
    753..802     +  CDS            SET1 (fragment): solubility-enhancement tag derived from T7 phage gene 10B
    810..857     +  terminator     T7 terminator: transcription terminator for bacteriophage T7 RNA polymerase
    922..1013    +  promoter       AmpR promoter: bla
   1014..1871    +  CDS            bla: BLAT_ECOLX - Experimental evidence at protein level: Swiss-Prot protein existence level 1. TEM-type are the most prevalent beta-lactamases in enterobacteria; they hydrolyze the beta-lactam bond in susceptible beta-lactam antibiotics, thus conferring resistance to penicillins and cephalosporins. TEM-3 and TEM-4 are capable of hydrolyzing cefotaxime and ceftazidime. TEM-5 is capable of hydrolyzing ceftazidime. TEM-6 is capable of hydrolyzing ceftazidime and aztreonam. TEM-8/CAZ-2, TEM- 16/CAZ-7 and TEM-24/CAZ-6 are markedly active against ceftazidime. IRT- 4 shows resistance to beta-lactamase in
   1878..1917    +  terminator     fd terminator: central terminator from bacteriophage fd (Otsuka and Kunisawa, 1982)
   1948..2536    +  rep_origin     ori: high-copy-number ColE1/pMB1/pBR322/pUC origin of replication
   2722..2861    -  misc_feature   bom: basis of mobility region from pBR322
   2963..3154    -  CDS            rop: Rop protein, which maintains plasmids at low copy number; rop
   3194..3304    +  CDS            mbeC (fragment): MBEC_ECOLX - Experimental evidence at protein level: Swiss-Prot protein existence level 1. Required for efficient mobilization of ColE1 plasmid and is thus essential to promote the specific transfer of the plasmid during conjugation. Probably functions by inducing DNA bending, helping the MbeA relaxase to melt the DNA around the nic site and cleave the phosphodiester bond. Binds specifically double-stranded DNA (dsDNA) containing the ColE1 oriT but does not recognize the inverted repeat (IR). From Escherichia coli.
>Addgene plasmid #63942 | pST50Trc1-STRNDHFR | depositor full sequence | sequence record 177348 | Full Sequence
GGCACCATGCATCGATCCCGCGAAATTAATACGACTCACTATAGGGAGACCACAACGGTTTCCCTCCGGC
TCCGGAGAGCTCCAATTGGAATTCGCTAGCTCTAGAAATAATTTTGTTTAACTTTAAGAAGGAGATATAC
ATATGGCAAGCTGGAGCCACCCGCAGTTCGAGAAAGGATCTGGTGGTGGTGGTGGTGAAAACCTGTACTT
CCAGGGATCCATCAGTCTGATTGCGGCGCTAGCGGTAGATCGCGTTATCGGCATGGAAAACGCCATGCCA
TGGAACCTGCCTGCCGATCTCGCCTGGTTTAAACGCAACACCTTAAATAAACCCGTGATTATGGGGCGCC
ATACCTGGGAATCAATCGGTAGGCCTTTGCCCGGCCGCAAAAATATTATCCTCAGCAGTCAACCCGGGAC
CGATGATCGGGTTACCTGGGTTAAATCGGTCGACGAAGCCATCGCGGCGTGTGGTGACGTACCAGAAATC
ATGGTGATTGGCGGCGGACGCGTTTATGAACAGTTCTTGCCAAAAGCGCAAAAACTGTATCTGACGCATA
TCGATGCAGAAGTGGAAGGCGACACCCATTTTCCGGATTACGAGCCGGATGACTGGGAATCGGTATTCAG
CGAATTCCACGATGCTGATGCGCAGAACTCGCATAGCTATTGTTTCGAAATCCTCGAGCGTCGTGCCGGC
TAATGTACAAGATCCAGATCTAAGCTTGGTACCACGCGTGCGCGCTGATCCGGCTGCTAACAAAGCCCGA
AAGGAAGCTGAGTTGGCTGCTGCCACCGCTGAGCAATAACTAGCATAACCCCTTGGGGCCTCTAAACGGG
TCTTGAGGGGTTTTTTGCTGAAAGGAGGAACTATATCGGGATTAGCCCGCCTAATGAGCGGGCTTTTTTT
TAATTCCCCTATTTGTTTATTTTTCTAAATACATTCAAATATGTATCCGCTCATGAGACAATAACCCTGA
TAAATGCTTCAATAATATTGAAAAAGGAAGAGTATGAGTATTCAACATTTCCGTGTCGCCCTTATTCCCT
TTTTTGCGGCATTTTGCCTTCCTGTTTTTGCTCACCCAGAAACGCTCGTGAAAGTAAAAGACGCAGAGGA
CCAATTGGGGGCACGAGTGGGATACATAGAACTGGACTTGAATAGCGGTAAAATCCTTGAGAGTTTTCGC
CCTGAAGAGCGTTTTCCAATGATGAGCACTTTCAAAGTTCTGCTATGTGGAGCAGTATTATCCCGTGTAG
ATGCGGGGCAAGAGCAACTCGGACGACGAATACACTATTCGCAGAATGACTTGGTTGAATACTCCCCAGT
GACAGAAAAGCACCTTACGGACGGAATGACGGTAAGAGAATTATGTAGTGCCGCCATAACGATGAGTGAT
AACACTGCGGCGAACTTACTTCTGACAACCATCGGTGGACCGAAGGAATTAACCGCTTTTTTGCACAATA
TGGGAGACCATGTAACTCGCCTTGACCGTTGGGAACCAGAACTGAATGAAGCCATACCAAACGACGAGCG
AGACACCACAATGCCTGCGGCAATGGCAACAACATTACGCAAACTATTAACTGGCGAACTACTTACTCTG
GCTTCACGGCAACAATTAATAGACTGGCTTGAAGCGGATAAAGTTGCAGGACCACTACTGCGTTCGGCAC
TTCCTGCTGGCTGGTTTATTGCTGATAAATCTGGGGCAGGAGAGCGTGGTTCACGGGGTATCATTGCCGC
ACTTGGACCAGATGGTAAGCCTTCCCGTATCGTAGTTATCTACACGACGGGTAGTCAGGCAACTATGGAC
GAACGAAATAGACAGATTGCTGAAATAGGGGCTTCACTGATTAAGCATTGGTAAACCGATACAATTAAAG
GCTCCTTTTGGAGCCTTTTTTTTTGGACGGACCGGTAGAAAAGATCAAAGGATCTTCTTGAGATCCTTTT
TTTCTGCGCGTAATCTGCTGCTTGCAAACAAAAAAACCACCGCTACCAGCGGTGGTTTGTTTGCCGGATC
AAGAGCTACCAACTCTTTTTCCGAAGGTAACTGGCTTCAGCAGAGCGCAGATACCAAATACTGTCCTTCT
AGTGTAGCCGTAGTTAGGCCACCACTTCAAGAACTCTGTAGCACCGCCTACATACCTCGCTCTGCTAATC
CTGTTACCAGTGGCTGCTGCCAGTGGCGATAAGTCGTGTCTTACCGGGTTGGACTCAAGACGATAGTTAC
CGGATAAGGCGCAGCGGTCGGGCTGAACGGGGGGTTCGTGCACACAGCCCAGCTTGGAGCGAACGACCTA
CACCGAACTGAGATACCTACAGCGTGAGCTATGAGAAAGCGCCACGCTTCCCGAAGGGAGAAAGGCGGAC
AGGTATCCGGTAAGCGGCAGGGTCGGAACAGGAGAGCGCACGAGGGAGCTTCCAGGGGGAAACGCCTGGT
ATCTTTATAGTCCTGTCGGGTTTCGCCACCTCTGACTTGAGCGTCGATTTTTGTGATGCTCGTCAGGGGG
GCGGAGCCTATGGAAAAACGCCAGCAACGCGGCCTTTTTACGGTTCCTGGCCTTTTGCTGGCCTTTTGCT
CACATGTTCTTTCCTGCGTTATCCCCTGATTCTGTGGATAACCGTATTACCGCCTTTGAGTGAGCTGATA
CCGCTCGCCGCAGCCGAACGACCGAGCGCAGCGAGTCAGTGAGCGAGGAAGCGGAAGAGCGCCTGATGCG
GTATTTTCTCCTTACGCATCTGTGCGGTATTTCACACCGCAATGGTGCACTCTCAGTACAATCTGCTCTG
ATGCCGCATAGTTAAGCCAGTATACACTCCGCTATCGCTACGTGACTGGGTCATGGCTGCGCCCCGACAC
CCGCCAACACCCGCTGACGCGCCCTGACGGGCTTGTCTGCTCCCGGCATCCGCTTACAGACAAGCTGTGA
CCGTCTCCGGGAGCTGCATGTGTCAGAGGTTTTCACCGTCATCACCGAAACGCGCGAGGCAGCTGCGGTA
AAGCTCATCAGCGTGGTCGTGAAGCGATTCACAGATGTCTGCCTGTTCATCCGCGTCCAGCTCGTTGAGT
TTCTCCAGAAGCGTTAATGTCTGGCTTCTGATAAAGCGGGCCATGTTAAGGGCGGTTTTTTCCTGTTTGG
TCACTGATGCCTCCGTGTAAGGGGGATTTCTGTTCATGGGGTAATGATACCGATGAAACGAGAGAGGATG
CTCACGATACGGGTTACTGATGATGAACATGCCCGGTTACTGGAACGTTGTGAGGGTAAACAACTGGCGG
TATGGATGCGGCGGGACCAGAGAAAAATCACTCAGGGTCAATGCCAGCGCTTCGTTAATACAGATGTAGG
TGTT
