>Addgene plasmid #63942 | pST50Trc1-STRNDHFR | addgene partial sequence | sequence record 122603 | T7term 5'-GCTAGTTATTGCTCAGCGG-3'
AACTGTTCATAAACGCGTCCGCCGCCAATCACCATGATTTCTGGTACGTCACCACACGCCGCGATGGCTT
CGTCGACCGATTTAACCCAGGTAACCCGATCATCGGTCCCGGGTTGACTGCTGAGGATAATATTTTTGCG
GCCGGGCAAAGGCCTACCGATTGATTCCCAGGTATGGCGCCCCATAATCACGGGTTTATTTAAGGTGTTG
CGTTTAAACCAGGCGAGATCGGCAGGCAGGTTCCATGGCATGGCGTTTTCCATGCCGATAACGCGATCTA
CCGCTAGCGCCGCAATCAGACTGATGGATCCCTGGAAGTACAGGTTTTCACCACCACCACCACCAGATCC
TTTCTCGAACTGCGGGTGGCTCCAGCTTGCCATATGTATATCTCCTTCTTAAAGTTAAACAAAATTATTT
CTAGAGCTAGCGAATTCCAATTGGAGCTCTCCGGAGCCGGAGGGAAACCGTTGTGGTCTCCCTATAGTGA
GTCGTATTAATTTCGCGGGATCGATGCATGGTGCCAACACCTACATCTGTATTAA
