>Addgene plasmid #63942 | pST50Trc1-STRNDHFR | addgene partial sequence | sequence record 122604 | T7 5'-TAATACGACTCACTATAGGG-3'
CTGGTGGTGGTGGTGGTGAAAACCTGTACTTCCAGGGATCCATCAGTCTGATTGCGGCGCTAGCGGTAGA
TCGCGTTATCGGCATGGAAAACGCCATGCCATGGAACCTGCCTGCCGATCTCGCCTGGTTTAAACGCAAC
ACCTTAAATAAACCCGTGATTATGGGGCGCCATACCTGGGAATCAATCGGTAGGCCTTTGCCCGGCCGCA
AAAATATTATCCTCAGCAGTCAACCCGGGACCGATGATCGGGTTACCTGGGTTAAATCGGTCGACGAAGC
CATCGCGGCGTGTGGTGACGTACCAGAAATCATGGTGATTGGCGGCGGACGCGTTTATGAACAGTTCTTG
CCAAAAGCGCAAAAACTGTATCTGACGCATATCGATGCAGAAGTGGAAGGCGACACCCATTTTCCGGATT
ACGAGCCGGATGACTGGGAATCGGTATTCAGCGAATTCCACGATGCTGATGCGCAGAACTCGCATAGCTA
TTGTTTCGAAATCCTCGAGCGTCGTGCCGGCTAATGTACAAGATCCAGATCTAAGCTTGGTACCACGCGT
GCGCGCTGATCCGGCTGCTAACAAAGCCCGAAAGGAAGCTGAGTTGGCTGCTGCCACCGCTGAGCAATAA
CTAGCATAACCCCTTGGGGCCTCTAAACGGGTCTT
